>Addgene plasmid #184608 | pCIS.MTRIA-NE | depositor full sequence | sequence record 357977 | Full Sequence
CTG
[124 nt withheld, positions 4-127]
C
[91 nt withheld, positions 129-219]
A
[49 nt withheld, positions 221-269]
CCTTTGACGTTGGAGTCCACGTTCTTT
[37 nt withheld, positions 297-333]
ACCCTATCTCGGTCTATTCTTTTGATTTATAAGGGATTTTGCCGATTTCGGCCTATTGGTTAAAAAATGA
GCTGATTTAACAAAAATTTAACGCGAATTTTAACAAAATATTAACGCTTACAATTTCCATTCGCCATTCA
GGCTGCGCAACTGTTGGGAAGGGCGATCGGTGCGGGCCTCTTCGCTATTACGCCAGCTGGCGAAAGGGGG
ATGTGCTGCAAGGCGATTAAGTTGGGTAACGCCAGGGTTTTCCCAGTCACGACGTTGTAAAACGACGGCC
AGTGAGCGCGCGTAATACGACTCACTATAGGGCGAATTGGGTACCTAGTAATCAATTACGGGGTCATTAG
TTCATAGCCCATATATGGAGTTCCGCGTTACATAACTTACGGTAAATGGCCCGCCTGGCTGACCGCCCAA
CGACCCCCGCCCATTGACGTCAATAATGACGTATGTTCCCATAGTAACGCCAATAGGGACTTTCCATTGA
CGTCAATGGGTGGACTATTTACGGTAAACTGCCCACTTGGCAGTACATCAAGTGTATCATATGCCAAGTA
CGCCCCCTATTGACGTCAATGACGGTAAATGGCCCGCCTGGCATTATGCCCAGTACATGACCTTATGGGA
CTTTCCTACTTGGCAGTACATCTACGTATTAGTCATCGCTATTACCATGGGTCGAGGTGAGCCCCACGTT
CTGCTTCACTCTCCCCATCTCCCCCCCCTCCCCACCCCCAATTTTGTATTTATTTATTTTTTAATTATTT
TGTGCAGCGATGGGGGCGGGGGGGGGGGGGGCGCGCGCCAGGCGGGGCGGGGCGGGGCGAGGGGCGGGGC
GGGGCGAGGCGGAGAGGTGCGGCGGCAGCCAATCAGAGCGGCGCGCTCCGAAAGTTTCCTTTTATGGCGA
GGCGGCGGCGGCGGCGGCCCTATAAAAAGCGAAGCGCGCGGCGGGCGGGAGTCGCTGCGTTGCCTTCGCC
CCGTGCCCCGCTCCGCGCCGCCTCGCGCCGCCCGCCCCGGCTCTGACTGACCGCGTTACTCCCACAGGTG
AGCGGGCGGGACGGCCCTTCTCCTCCGGGCTGTAATTAGCGCTTGGTTTAATGACGGCTCGTTTCTTTTC
TGTGGCTGCGTGAAAGCCTTAAAGGGCTCCGGGAGGGCCCTTTGTGCGGGGGGGAGCGGCTCGGGGGGTG
CGTGCGTGTGTGTGTGCGTGGGGAGCGCCGCGTGCGGCCCGCGCTGCCCGGCGGCTGTGAGCGCTGCGGG
CGCGGCGCGGGGCTTTGTGCGCTCCGCGTGTGCGCGAGGGGAGCGCGGCCGGGGGCGGTGCCCCGCGGTG
CGGGGGGGCTGCGAGGGGAACAAAGGCTGCGTGCGGGGTGTGTGCGTGGGGGGGTGAGCAGGGGGTGTGG
GCGCGGCGGTCGGGCTGTAACCCCCCCCTGCACCCCCCTCCCCGAGTTGCTGAGCACGGCCCGGCTTCGG
GTGCGGGGCTCCGTGCGGGGCGTGGCGCGGGGCTCGCCGTGCCGGGCGGGGGGTGGCGGCAGGTGGGGGT
GCCGGGCGGGGCGGGGCCGCCTCGGGCCGGGGAGGGCTCGGGGGAGGGGCGCGGCGGCCCCGGAGCGCCG
GCGGCTGTCGAGGCGCGGCGAGCCGCAGCCATTGCCTTTTATGGTAATCGTGCGAGAGGGCGCAGGGACT
TCCTTTGTCCCAAATCTGGCGGAGCCGAAATCTGGGAGGCGCCGCCGCACCCCCTCTAGCGGGCGCGGGC
GAAGCGGTGCGGCGCCGGCAGGAAGGAAATGGGCGGGGAGGGCCTTCGTGCGTCGCCGCGCCGCCGTCCC
CTTCTCCATCTCCAGCCTCGGGGCTGCCGCAGGGGGACGGCTGCCTTCGGGGGGGACGGGGCAGGGCGGG
GTTCGGCTTCTGGCGTGTGACCGGCGGCTCTAGAGCCTCTGCTAACCATGTTCATGCCTTCTTCTTTTTC
CTACAGCTCCTGGGCAACGTGCTGGTTGTTGTGCTGTCTCATCATTTTGGCAAAGGATTCCTCGAGGTCG
ACGGTATCGATAAGCTTGATATCGAATTCACCATGGGGCCACACGGGAACGACAGCGACTTCTTGCTGGC
ACCCAACGGAAGCCGAGCGCCAGACCACGACGTCACTCAGGAACGGGACGAAGCGTGGGTTGTGGGCATG
GCCATCCTCATGTCGGTTATCGTCCTGGCCATCGTGTTTGGCAACGTGCTGGTCATCACAGCCATTGCCA
AGTTCGAGCGACTACAAACCGTCACCAACTACTTCATAATCTCCTTGGCGTGTGCTGATCTAGTCATGGG
CCTAGCGGTGGTGCCGTTTGGGGCCAGTCACATCCTTATGAAAATGTGGAATTTTGGCAACTTCTGGTGC
GAGTTCTGGACTTCCATTGATGTGTTGTGCGTCACAGCCAGCATCGAGACCCTGTGCGTGATTGCAGTGG
ATCGCTATGTTGCTATCACATCGCCCTTCAAGTACCAGAGCCTGCTGACCAAGAATAAGGCCCGAGTGGT
CATCCTGATGGTATGGATTGTATCTGGCCTTACCTCCTTTTTGCCTATCCAGATGCACTGGTACCGTGCC
ACCCACAAGAAAGCTATCGATTGTTACACCGAGGAGACTTGCTGTGACTTCTTCACGAACCAGGCCTACG
CCATCGCGTCCTCGATTGTGTCTTTCTACGTGCCCCTGGTGGTGATGGTCTTTGTCTATTCCCGGGTCTG
CTACAAAATATGGCGAAATTTCAAAGGGAAATTAAACGTCTATATCAAGGCCGACAAGCAGAAGAACGGC
ATCAAGGCGAACTTCCACATCCGCCACAACATCGAGGACGGCGGCGTGCAGCTCGCCTACCACTACCAGC
AGAACACCCCCATCGGCGACGGCCCCGTGCTGCTGCCCGACAACCACTACCTGAGCGTGCAGACCAAACT
TTCGAAAGACCCCAACGAGAAGCGCGATCACATGGTCCTGCTGGAGTTCGTGACCGCCGCCGGGATCACT
CTCGGCATGGACGAGCTGTACAAGGGCGGTACCGGAGGGATGATGGTGAGAAAGGGCGAGGAGCTGTTCA
CCGGGGTGGTGCCCATCCTGGTCGAGCTGGACGGCGACGTAAACGGCCACAAGTTCAGCGTGTCCGGCGA
GGGTGAGGGCGATGCCACCTACGGCAAGCTGACCCTGAAGTTCATCTGCACCACCGGCAAGCTGCCCGTG
CCCTGGCCCACCCTCGTGACCACCCTGACCTACGGCGTGCAGTGCTTCAGCCGCTACCCCGACCACATGA
AGCAGCACGACTTCTTCAAGTCCGCCATGCCCGAAGGCTACATCCAGGAGCGCACCATCTTCTTCAAGGA
CGACGGCCACTACAAGACCCGCGCCGAGGTGAAGTTCGAGGGCGACACCCTGGTGAACCGCATCGAGCTG
AAGGGCATCGACTTCAAGGAGGACGGCAACATCCTGGGGCACAAGCTGGAGTACAACTCAGTAATCTCCA
AGGCAAAGATACGCACAGTGAAAATGTTAGGCATCATCATGGGCACATTCACCCTCTGCTGGCTGCCCTT
CTTCATTGTCAATATCGTGCACGTTATCAGGGACAACCTCATCCCTAAGGAAGTTTACATCCTCCTTAAC
TGGTTGGGCTACGTCAACTCTGCCTTCAATCCTCTTATCTACTGTCGGAGTCCAGATTTCAGGATTGCCT
TTCAAGAGCTTCTGTGCCTTCGCAGGTCTTCTTCGAAAACCTATGGGAACGGCTACTCTAGCAATAGCAA
CGGCAGAACGGACTACACAGGGGAGCCAAACACTTGTCAGCTGGGGCAGGAGAGAGAACAGGAACTGCTG
TGTGAGGATCCCCCAGGCATGGAAGGCTTTGTGAACTGTCAAGGTACTGTGCCTAGCCTTAGCGTTGACT
CCCAAGGAAGGAACTGTAGTACAAATGACTCGCCACTGTAAACTAGTTCTAGAGCGGCCGCTTCACTCCT
CAGGTGCAGGCTGCCTATCAGAAGGTGGTGGCTGGTGTGGCCAATGCCCTGGCTCACAAATACCACTGAG
ATCTTTTTCCCTCTGCCAAAAATTATGGGGACATCATGAAGCCCCTTGAGCATCTGACTTCTGGCTAATA
AAGGAAATTTATTTTCATTGCAATAGTGTGTTGGAATTTTTTGTGTCTCTCACTCGGAAGGACATATGGG
AGGGCAAATCATTTAAAACATCAGAATGAGTATTTGGTTTAGAGTTTGGCAACATATGCCATATGCTGGC
TGCCATGAACAAAGGTGGCTATAAAGAGGTCATCAGTATATGAAACAGCCCCCTGCTGTCCATTCCTTAT
TCCATAGAAAAGCCTTGACTTGAGGTTAGATTTTTTTTATATTTTGTTTTGTGTTATTTTTTTCTTTAAC
ATCCCTAAAATTTTCCTTACATGTTTTACTAGCCAGATTTTTCCTCCTCTCCTGACTACTCCCAGTCATA
GCTGTCCCTCTTCTCTTATGAAGATCCCTCGACCTGGAGCTCCAGCTTTTGTTCCCTTTAGTGAGGGTTA
ATTGCGCGCTTGGCGTAATCATGGTCATAGCTGTTTCCTGTGTGAAATTGTTATCCGCTCACAATTCCAC
ACAACATACGAGCCGGAAGCATAAAGTGTAAAGCCTGGGGTGCCTAATGAGTGAGCTAACTCACATTAAT
TGCGTTGCGCTCACTGCCCGCTTTCCAGTCGGGAAACCTGTCGTGCCAGCTGCATTAATGAATCGGCCAA
CGCGCGGGGAGAGGCGGTTTGCGTATTGGGCGCTCTTCCGCTTCCTCGCTCACTGACTCGCTGCGCTCGG
TCGTTCGGCTGCGGCGAGCGGTATCAGCTCACTCAAAGGCGGTAATACGGTTATCCACAGAATCAGGGGA
TAACGCAGGAAAGAACATGTGAGCAAAAGGCCAGCAAAAGGCCAGGAACCGTAAAAAGGCCGCGTTGCTG
GCGTTTTTCCATAGGCTCCGCCCCCCTGACGAGCATCACAAAAATCGACGCTCAAGTCAGAGGTGGCGAA
ACCCGACAGGACTATAAAGATACCAGGCGTTTCCCCCTGGAAGCTCCCTCGTGCGCTCTCCTGTTCCGAC
CCTGCCGCTTACCGGATACCTGTCCGCCTTTCTCCCTTCGGGAAGCGTGGCGCTTTCTCATAGCTCACGC
TGTAGGTATCTCAGTTCGGTGTAGGTCGTTCGCTCCAAGCTGGGCTGTGTGCACGAACCCCCCGTTCAGC
CCGACCGCTGCGCCTTATCCGGTAACTATCGTCTTGAGTCCAACCCGGTAAGACACGACTTATCGCCACT
GGCAGCAGCCACTGGTAACAGGATTAGCAGAGCGAGGTATGTAGGCGGTGCTACAGAGTTCTTGAAGTGG
TGGCCTAACTACGGCTACACTAGAAGGACAGTATTTGGTATCTGCGCTCTGCTGAAGCCAGTTACCTTCG
GAAAAAGAGTTGGTAGCTCTTGATCCGGCAAACAAACCACCGCTGGTAGCGGTGGTTTTTTTGTTTGCAA
GCAGCAGATTACGCGCAGAAAAAAAGGATCTCAAGAAGATCCTTTGATCTTTTCTACGGGGTCTGACGCT
CAGTGGAACGAAAACTCACGTTAAGGGATTTTGGTCATGAGATTATCAAAAAGGATCTTCACCTAGATCC
TTTTAAATTAAAAATGAAGTTTTAAATCAATCTAAAGTATATATGAGTAAACTTGGTCTGACAGTTACCA
ATGCTTAATCAGTGAGGCACCTATCTCAGCGATCTGTCTATTTCGTTCATCCATAGTTGCCTGACTCCCC
GTCGTGTAGATAACTACGATACGGGAGGGCTTACCATCTGGCCCCAGTGCTGCAATGATACCGCGAGACC
CACGCTCACCGGCTCCAGATTTATCAGCAATAAACCAGCCAGCCGGAAGGGCCGAGCGCAGAAGTGGTCC
TGCAACTTTATCCGCCTCCATCCAGTCTATTAATTGTTGCCGGGAAGCTAGAGTAAGTAGTTCGCCAGTT
AATAGTTTGCGCAACGTTGTTGCCATTGCTACAGGCATCGTGGTGTCACGCTCGTCGTTTGGTATGGCTT
CATTCAGCTCCGGTTCCCAACGATCAAGGCGAGTTACATGATCCCCCATGTTGTGCAAAAAAGCGGTTAG
CTCCTTCGGTCCTCCGATCGTTGTCAGAAGTAAGTTGGCCGCAGTGTTATCACTCATGGTTATGGCAGCA
CTGCATAATTCTCTTACTGTCATGCCATCCGTAAGATGCTTTTCTGTGACTGGTGAGTACTCAACCAAGT
CATTCTGAGAATAGTGTATGCGGCGACCGAGTTGCTCTTGCCCGGCGTCAATACGGGATAATACCGCGCC
ACATAGCAGAACTTTAAAAGTGCTCATCATTGGAAAACGTTCTTCGGGGCGAAAACTCTCAAGGATCTTA
CCGCTGTTGAGATCCAGTTCGATGTAACCCACTCGTGCACCCAACTGATCTTCAGCATCTTTTACTTTCA
CCAGCGTTTCTGGGTGAGCAAAAACAGGAAGGCAAAATGCCGCAAAAAAGGGAATAAGGGCGACACGGAA
ATGTTGAATACTCATACTCTTCCTTTTTCAATATTATTGAAGCATTTATCAGGGTTATTGTCTCATGAGC
GGATACATATTTGAATGTATTTAGAAAAATAAACAAATAGGGGTTCCGCGCACATTTCCCCGAAAAGTGC
CAC
Features (pLannotate 1.2.2; 21 found; start..end, strand, type, name):
      4..432     +  rep_origin     f1 ori (sequence partly withheld): f1 bacteriophage origin of replication; arrow indicates direction of (+) strand synthesis
    463..618     -  CDS            lacZα (fragment): LacZα fragment of β-galactosidase; lacZ fragment
    626..644     +  promoter       T7 promoter: promoter for bacteriophage T7 RNA polymerase
    659..1012    +  enhancer       CMV enhancer (fragment): human cytomegalovirus immediate early enhancer
   1015..1290    +  promoter       chicken β-actin promoter: No description available
   1291..2299    +  intron         chimeric intron: chimera between introns from chicken β-actin and rabbit β-globin
   2353..2392    -  misc_feature   MCS (fragment): pBluescript multiple cloning site
   2396..3061    +  CDS            Adrb2 (fragment): ADRB2_MOUSE - Also known as Adrb2r. Experimental evidence at protein level: Swiss-Prot protein existence level 1. Beta-adrenergic receptors mediate the catecholamine-induced activation of adenylate cyclase through the action of G proteins. The beta-2-adrenergic receptor binds epinephrine with an approximately 30- fold greater affinity than it does norepinephrine. From Mus musculus (Mouse).
   3098..3820    +  CDS            cEGFP: cEGFP is a basic (constitutively fluorescent) green fluorescent protein published in 2008, derived from Aequorea victoria.
   3845..4012    +  CDS            ADRB3 (fragment): ADRB3_MERUN - Experimental evidence at transcript level: Swiss-Prot protein existence level 2. Beta-adrenergic receptors mediate the catecholamine-induced activation of adenylate cyclase through the action of G proteins. Beta- 3 is involved in the regulation of lipolysis and thermogenesis. From Meriones unguiculatus (Mongolian jird) (Gerbillus unguiculatus).
   4295..4314    -  misc_feature   MCS (fragment): pBluescript multiple cloning site
   4315..4389    +  CDS            HBB (fragment): HBB_PONPY - Experimental evidence at transcript level: Swiss-Prot protein existence level 2. Involved in oxygen transport from the lung to the various peripheral tissues. From Pongo pygmaeus (Bornean orangutan).
   4460..4515    +  polyA_signal   β-globin poly(A) signal: rabbit β-globin polyadenylation signal (Gil and Proudfoot, 1987)
   4868..4886    -  promoter       T3 promoter: promoter for bacteriophage T3 RNA polymerase
   4931..4947    -  protein_bind   lac operator: The lac repressor binds to the lac operator to inhibit transcription in E. coli. This inhibition can be relieved by adding lactose or isopropyl-β-D-thiogalactopyranoside (IPTG). lac repressor encoded by lacI
   4955..4985    -  promoter       lac promoter: promoter for the E. coli lac operon
   5000..5021    -  protein_bind   CAP binding site: CAP binding activates transcription in the presence of cAMP. E. coli catabolite activator protein
   5034..5126    -  CDS            lacI (fragment): lac repressor; lacI; The lac repressor binds to the lac operator to inhibit transcription in E. coli. This inhibition can be relieved by adding lactose or isopropyl-β-D-thiogalactopyranoside (IPTG).
   5309..5897    -  rep_origin     ori: high-copy-number ColE1/pMB1/pBR322/pUC origin of replication
   6068..6928    -  CDS            AmpR: β-lactamase; bla; confers resistance to ampicillin, carbenicillin, and related antibiotics
   6929..7033    -  promoter       AmpR promoter: bla
