>Addgene plasmid #184608 | pCIS.MTRIA-NE | addgene full sequence | sequence record 364795 | Addgene Partial NGS Result
CGTTACATAACTTACGGTAAATGGCCCGCCTGGCTGACCGCCCAACGACCCCCGCCCATTAACGTCAATA
ATGACGTATGTTCCCATAGTAACGCCAATAGGGACTTTCCATTGACGTCAATGGGTGGAGTATTTACGGT
AAACTGCCCACTTGGCAGTACATCAAGTGTATCATATGCCAAGTACGCCCCCTATTGACGTCAATGACGG
TAAATGGCCCGCCTGGCATTATGCCCAGTACATGACCTTATGGGACTTTCCTACTTGGCAGTACATCTAC
GTATTAGTCATCGCTATTACCATGGTCGAGGTGAGCCCCACGTTCTGCTTCACTCTCCCCATCTCCCCCC
CCTCCCCACCCCCAATTTTGTATTTATTTATTTTTTAATTATTTTGTGCAGCGATGGGGGCGGGGGGGGG
GGGGGSGCGCGCCAGGCGGGGCGGGGCGGGGCGAGGGGCGGGGCGGGGCGAGGCGGAGAGGTGCGGCGGC
AGCCAATCAGAGCGGCGCGCTCCGAAAGTTTCCTTTTATGGCGAGGCGGCGGCGGCGGCGGCCCTATAAA
AAGCGAAGCGCGCGGCGGGCGGGAGTCGCTGCGCGCTGCCTTCGCCCCGTGCCCCGCTCCGCCGCCGCCT
CGCGCCGCCCGCCCCGGCTCTGACTGACCGCGTTACTCCCACAGGTGAGCGGGCGGGACGGCCCTTCTCC
TCCGGGCTGTAATTAGCGCTTGGTTTAATGACGGCTTGTTTCTTTTCTGTGGCTGCGTGAAAGCCTTGAG
GGGCTCCGGGAGGGCCCTTTGTGCGGGGGGAGCGGCTCGGGGGGTGCGTGCGTGTGTGTGTGCGTGGGGA
GCGCCGCGTGCGGCTCCGCGCTGCCCGGCGGCTGTGAGCGCTGCGGGCGCGGCGCGGGGCTTTGTGCGCT
CCGCAGTGTGCGCGAGGGGAGCGCGGCCGGGGGCGGTGCCCCGCGGTGCGGGGGGGGCTGCGAGGGGAAC
AAAGGCTGCGTGCGGGGTGTGTGCGTGGGGGGGTGAGCAGGGGGTGTGGGCGCGTCGGTCGGGCTGCAAC
CCCCCCTGCACCCCCCTCCCCGAGTTGCTGAGCACGGCCCGGCTTCGGGTGCGGGGCTCCGTACGGGGCG
TGGCGCGGGGCTCGCCGTGCCGGGCGGGGGGTGGCGGCAGGTGGGGGTGCCGGGCGGGGCGGGGCCGCCT
CGGGCCGGGGAGGGCTCGGGGGAGGGGCGCGGCGGCCCCCGGAGCGCCGGCGGCTGTCGAGGCGCGGCGA
GCCGCAGCCATTGCCTTTTATGGTAATCGTGCGAGAGGGCGCAGGGACTTCCTTTGTCCCAAATCTGTGC
GGAGCCGAAATCTGGGAGGCGCCGCCGCACCCCCTCTAGCGGGCGCGGGGCGAAGCGGTGCGGCGCCGGC
AGGAAGGAAATGGGCGGGGAGGGCCTTCGTGCGTCGCCGCGCCGCCGTCCCCTTCTCCCTCTCCAGCCTC
GGGGCTGTCCGCGGGGGGACGGCTGCCTTCGGGGGGGACGGGGCAGGGCGGGGTTCGGCTTCTGGCGTGT
GACCGGCGGCTCTAGAGCCTCTGCTAACCATGTTCATGCCTTCTTCTTTTTCCTACAGCTCCTGGGCAAC
GTGCTGGTTATTGTGCTGTCTCATCATTTTGGCAAAGGATTCCTCGAGGTCGACGGTATCGATAAGCTTG
ATATCGAATTCACCATGGGGCCACACGGGAACGACAGCGACTTCTTGCTGGCACCCAACGGAAGCCGAGC
GCCAGACCACGACGTCACTCAGGAACGGGACGAAGCGTGGGTTGTGGGCATGGCCATCCTCATGTCGGTT
ATCGTCCTGGCCATCGTGTTTGACAACGTGCTGGTCATCACAGCCATTGCCAAGTTCGAGCGACTACAAA
CCGTCACCAACTACTTCATAATCTCCTTGGCGTGTGCTGATCTAGTCATGGGCCTAGCGGTGGTGCCGTT
TGGGGCCAGTCACATCCTTATGAAAATGTGGAATTTTGGCAACTTCTGGTGCGAGTTCTGGACTTCCATT
GATGTGTTGTGCGTCACAGCCAGCATCGAGACCCTGTGCGTGATTGCAGTGGATCGCTATGTTGCTATCA
CATCGCCCTTCAAGTACCAGAGCCTGCTGACCAAGAATAAGGCCCGAGTGGTCATCCTGATGGTATGGAT
TGTATCTGGCCTTACCTCCTTTTTGCCTATCCAGATGCACTGGTACCGTGCCACCCACAAGAAAGCTATC
GATTGTTACACCGAGGAGACTTGCTGTGACTTCTTCACGAACCAGGCCTACGCCATCGCGTCCTCGATTG
TGTCTTTCTACGTGCCCCTGGTGGTGATGGTCTTTGTCTATTCCCGGGTCTGCTACAAAATATGGCGAAA
TTTCAAAGGGAAATTAAACGTCTATATCAAGGCCGACAAGCAGAAGAACGGCATCAAGGCGAACTTCCAC
ATCCGCCACAACATCGAGGACGGCGGCGTGCAGCTCGCCTACCACTACCAGCAGAACACCCCCATCGGCG
ACGGCCCCGTGCTGCTGCCCGACAACCACTACCTGAGCGTGCAGACCAAACTTTCGAAAGACCCCAACGA
GAAGCGCGATCACATGGTCCTGCTGGAGTTCGTGACCGCCGCCGGGATCACTCTCGGCATGGACGAGCTG
TACAAGGGCGGTACCGGAGGGATGATGGTGAGAAAGGGCGAGGAGCTGTTCACCGGGGTGGTGCCCATCC
TGGTCGAGCTGGACGGCGACGTAAACGGCCACAAGTTCAGCGTGTCCGGCGAGGGTGAGGGCGATGCCAC
CTACGGCAAGCTGACCCTGAAGTTCATCTGCACCACCGGCAAGCTGCCCGTGCCCTGGCCCACCCTCGTG
ACCACCCTGACCTACGGCGTGCAGTGCTTCAGCCGCTACCCCGACCACATGAAGCAGCACGACTTCTTCA
AGTCCGCCATGCCCGAAGGCTACATCCAGGAGCGCACCATCTTCTTCAAGGACGACGGCCACTACAAGAC
CCGCGCCGAGGTGAAGTTCGAGGGCGACACCCTGGTGAACCGCATCGAGCTGAAGGGCATCGACTTCAAG
GAGGACGGCAACATCCTGGGGCACAAGCTGGAGTACAACTCAGTAATCTCCAAGGCAAAGATACGCACAG
TGAAAATGTTAGGCATCATCATGGGCACATTCACCCTCTGCTGGCTGCCCTTCTTCATTGTCAATATCGT
GCACGTTATCAGGGACAACCTCATCCCTAAGGAAGTTTACATTCTCCTTAACTGGTTGGGCTACGTCAAC
TCTGCCTTCAATCCTCTTATCTACTGTCGGAGTCCAGATTTCAGGATTGCCTTTCAAGAGCTTCTGTGCC
TTCGCAGGTCTTCTTCGAAAACCTATGGGAACGGCTACTCTAGCAATAGCAACGGCAGAACGGACTACAC
AGGGGAGCCAAACACTTGTCAGCTGGGGCAGGAGAGAGAACAGGAACTGCTGTGTGAGGATCCCCCAGGC
ATGGAAGGCTTTGTGAACTGTCAAGGTACTGTGCCTAGCCTTAGCGTTGACTCCCAAGGAAGGAACTGTA
GTACAAATGACTCGCCACTGTAAACTAGTTCTAGAGCGGCCGCTTCACTCCTCAGGTGCAGGCTGCCTAT
CAGAAGGTGGTGGCTGGTGTGGCCAATGCCCTGGCTCACAAATACCACTGAGATCTTTTTCCCTCTGCCA
AAAATTATGGGGACATCATGAAGCCCCTTGAGCATCTGACTTCTGGCTAATAAAGGAAATTTATTTTCAT
TGCAATAGTGTGTTGGAATTTTTTGTGTCTCTCACTCGGAAGGACATATGGGAGGGCAAATCATTTAAAA
CATCAGAATGAGTATTTGGTTTAGAGTTTGGCAACATATGCCCATATGCTGGCTGCCATGAACAAAGGTT
GGCTATAAAGAGGTCATCAGTATATGAAACAGCCCCCTGCTGTCCATTCCTTATTCCATAGAAAAGCCTT
GACTTGAGGTTAGATTTTTTTTATATTTTGTTTTGTGTTATTTTTTTCTTTAACATCCCTAAAATTTTCC
TTACATGTTTTACTAGCCAGATTTTTCCTCCTCTCCTGACTACTCCCAGTCATAGCTGTCCCTCTTCTCT
TATGAAGATCCCTCGACCTGGAGCTCCAGCTTTTGTTCCCTTTAGTGAGGGTTAATTTCGAGCTTGGCGT
AATCATGGTCATAGCTGTTTCCTGTGTGAAATTGTTATCCGCTCACAATTCCACACAACATACGAGCCGG
AAGCATAAAGTGTAAAGCCTGGGGTGCCTAATGAGTGAGCTAACTCACATTAATTGCGTTGCGCTCACTG
CCCGCTTTCCAGTCGGGAAACCTGTCGTGCCAGCTGCATTAATGAATCGGCCAACGCGCGGGGAGAGGCG
GTTTGCGTATTGGGCGCTCTTCCGCTTCCTCGCTCACTGACTCGCTGCGCTCGGTCGTTCGGCTGCGGCG
AGCGGTATCAGCTCACTCAAAGGCGGTAATACGGTTATCCACAGAATCAGGGGATAACGCAGGAAAGAAC
ATGTGAGCAAAAGGCCAGCAAAAGGCCAGGAACCGTAAAAAGGCCGCGTTGCTGGCGTTTTTCCATAGGC
TCCGCCCCCCTGACGAGCATCACAAAAATCGACGCTCAAGTCAGAGGTGGCGAAACCCGACAGGACTATA
AAGATACCAGGCGTTTCCCCCTGGAAGCTCCCTCGTGCGCTCTCCTGTTCCGACCCTGCCGCTTACCGGA
TACCTGTCCGCCTTTCTCCCTTCGGGAAGCGTGGCGCTTTCTCATAGCTCACGCTGTAGGTATCTCAGTT
CGGTGTAGGTCGTTCGCTCCAAGCTGGGCTGTGTGCACGAACCCCCCGTTCAGCCCGACCGCTGCGCCTT
ATCCGGTAACTATCGTCTTGAGTCCAACCCGGTAAGACACGACTTATCGCCACTGGCAGCAGCCACTGGT
AACAGGATTAGCAGAGCGAGGTATGTAGGCGGTGCTACAGAGTTCTTGAAGTGGTGGCCTAACTACGGCT
ACACTAGAAGAACAGTATTTGGTATCTGCGCTCTGCTGAAGCCAGTTACCTTCGGAAAAAGAGTTGGTAG
CTCTTGATCCGGCAAACAAACCACCGCTGGTAGCGGTGGTTTTTTTGTTTGCAAGCAGCAGATTACGCGC
AGAAAAAAAGGATCTCAAGAAGATCCTTTGATCTTTTCTACGGGGTCTGACGCTCAGTGGAACGAAAACT
CACGTTAAGGGATTTTGGTCATGAGATTATCAAAAAGGATCTTCACCTAGATCCTTTTAAATTAAAAATG
AAGTTTTAAATCAATCTAAAGTATATATGAGTAAACTTGGTCTGACAGTTACCAATGCTTAATCAGTGAG
GCACCTATCTCAGCGATCTGTCTATTTCGTTCATCCATAGTTGCCTGACTCCCCGTCGTGTAGATAACTA
CGATACGGGAGGGCTTACCATCTGGCCCCAGTGCTGCAATGATACCGCGAGACCCACGCTCACCGGCTCC
AGATTTATCAGCAATAAACCAGCCAGCCGGAAGGGCCGAGCGCAGAAGTGGTCCTGCAACTTTATCCGCC
TCCATCCAGTCTATTAATTGTTGCCGGGAAGCTAGAGTAAGTAGTTCGCCAGTTAATAGTTTGCGCAACG
TTGTTGCCATTGCTACAGGCATCGTGGTGTCACGCTCGTCGTTTGGTATGGCTTCATTCAGCTCCGGTTC
CCAACGATCAAGGCGAGTTACATGATCCCCCATGTTGTGCAAAAAAGCGGTTAGCTCCTTCGGTCCTCCG
ATCGTTGTCAGAAGTAAGTTGGCCGCAGTGTTATCACTCATGGTTATGGCAGCACTGCATAATTCTCTTA
CTGTCATGCCATCCGTAAGATGCTTTTCTGTGACTGGTGAGTACTCAACCAAGTCATTCTGAGAATAGTG
TATGCGGCGACCGAGTTGCTCTTGCCCGGCGTCAATACGGGATAATACCGCGCCACATAGCAGAACTTTA
AAAGTGCTCATCATTGGAAAACGTTCTTCGGGGCGAAAACTCTCAAGGATCTTACCGCTGTTGAGATCCA
GTTCGATGTAACCCACTCGTGCACCCAACTGATCTTCAGCATCTTTTACTTTCACCAGCGTTTCTGGGTG
AGCAAAAACAGGAAGGCAAAATGCCGCAAAAAAGGGAATAAGGGCGACACGGAAATGTTGAATACTCATA
CTCTTCCTTTTTCAATATTATTGAAGCATTTATCAGGGTTATTGTCTCATGAGCGGATACATATTTGAAT
GTATTTAGAAAAATAAACAAATAGGGGTTCCGCGCACATTTCCCCGAAAAGTGCCACCTG
[124 nt withheld, positions 6361-6484]
C
[91 nt withheld, positions 6486-6576]
A
[49 nt withheld, positions 6578-6626]
CCTTTGACGTTGGAGTCCACGTTCTTT
[37 nt withheld, positions 6654-6690]
ACCCTATCTCGGTCTATTCTTTTGATTTATAAGGGATTTTGCCGATTTCGGCCTATTGGTTAAAAAATGA
GCTGATTTAACAAAAATTTAACGCGAATTTTAACAAAATATTAACGCTTACAATTTCCATTCGCCATTCA
GGCTGCGCAACTGTTGGGAAGGGCGATCGGTGCGGGCCTCTTCGCTATTACGCCAGCTGGCGAAAGGGGG
ATGTGCTGCAAGGCGATTAAGTTGGGTAACGCCAGGGTTTTCCCAGTCACGACGTTGTAAAACGACGGCC
AGTGAATTGTAATACGACTCACTATAGGGCGAATTGGGTACCTAGTAATCAATTACGGGGTCATTAGTTC
ATAGCCCATATATGGAGTTCCG
Features (pLannotate 1.2.2; 21 found; start..end, strand, type, name):
    306..581     +  promoter       chicken β-actin promoter: No description available
    582..1598    +  intron         chimeric intron: chimera between introns from chicken β-actin and rabbit β-globin
   1652..1691    -  misc_feature   MCS (fragment): pBluescript multiple cloning site
   1695..2360    +  CDS            Adrb2 (fragment): ADRB2_MOUSE - Also known as Adrb2r. Experimental evidence at protein level: Swiss-Prot protein existence level 1. Beta-adrenergic receptors mediate the catecholamine-induced activation of adenylate cyclase through the action of G proteins. The beta-2-adrenergic receptor binds epinephrine with an approximately 30- fold greater affinity than it does norepinephrine. From Mus musculus (Mouse).
   2397..3119    +  CDS            cEGFP: cEGFP is a basic (constitutively fluorescent) green fluorescent protein published in 2008, derived from Aequorea victoria.
   3144..3311    +  CDS            ADRB3 (fragment): ADRB3_MERUN - Experimental evidence at transcript level: Swiss-Prot protein existence level 2. Beta-adrenergic receptors mediate the catecholamine-induced activation of adenylate cyclase through the action of G proteins. Beta- 3 is involved in the regulation of lipolysis and thermogenesis. From Meriones unguiculatus (Mongolian jird) (Gerbillus unguiculatus).
   3594..3613    -  misc_feature   MCS (fragment): pBluescript multiple cloning site
   3614..3688    +  CDS            HBB (fragment): HBB_PONPY - Experimental evidence at transcript level: Swiss-Prot protein existence level 2. Involved in oxygen transport from the lung to the various peripheral tissues. From Pongo pygmaeus (Bornean orangutan).
   3759..3814    +  polyA_signal   β-globin poly(A) signal: rabbit β-globin polyadenylation signal (Gil and Proudfoot, 1987)
   4169..4187    -  promoter       T3 promoter: promoter for bacteriophage T3 RNA polymerase
   4232..4248    -  protein_bind   lac operator: The lac repressor binds to the lac operator to inhibit transcription in E. coli. This inhibition can be relieved by adding lactose or isopropyl-β-D-thiogalactopyranoside (IPTG). lac repressor encoded by lacI
   4256..4286    -  promoter       lac promoter: promoter for the E. coli lac operon
   4301..4322    -  protein_bind   CAP binding site: CAP binding activates transcription in the presence of cAMP. E. coli catabolite activator protein
   4335..4427    -  CDS            lacI (fragment): lac repressor; lacI; The lac repressor binds to the lac operator to inhibit transcription in E. coli. This inhibition can be relieved by adding lactose or isopropyl-β-D-thiogalactopyranoside (IPTG).
   4610..5198    -  rep_origin     ori: high-copy-number ColE1/pMB1/pBR322/pUC origin of replication
   5369..6229    -  CDS            AmpR: β-lactamase; bla; confers resistance to ampicillin, carbenicillin, and related antibiotics
   6230..6334    -  promoter       AmpR promoter: bla
   6361..6789    +  rep_origin     f1 ori (sequence partly withheld): f1 bacteriophage origin of replication; arrow indicates direction of (+) strand synthesis
   6820..6977    -  CDS            lacZα (fragment): LacZα fragment of β-galactosidase; lacZ fragment
   6980..6998    +  promoter       T7 promoter: promoter for bacteriophage T7 RNA polymerase
   7013..304     +  enhancer       CMV enhancer (fragment) (across the origin): human cytomegalovirus immediate early enhancer
