[The description below was written by a language model from this plasmid's Addgene catalogue record and pLannotate feature annotations shown in this document.]
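Description:
pCIS.MTRIA-NE is a mammalian expression plasmid built on the pCIS backbone that encodes MTRIA-NE, a synthetic, genetically encoded fluorescent sensor for norepinephrine. It is propagated in E. coli as a high-copy plasmid through a ColE1/pUC-type origin and selected with ampicillin via the β-lactamase gene. The backbone is pBluescript-like, retaining an f1 phage origin, flanking T7 and T3 promoters, lacZα and lac promoter/operator remnants, and fragments of the multiple cloning site. No mammalian selection marker is annotated, so the plasmid appears suited to transient transfection.

The roughly 1.9 kb insert, cloned between EcoRI and SpeI sites, sits downstream of the CAG promoter, annotated here as its three components: the CMV immediate-early enhancer, the chicken β-actin promoter and a chimeric β-actin/β-globin intron, which together give strong, broad expression in mammalian cells. Transcripts are terminated by a rabbit β-globin polyadenylation signal; the short "HBB" hit just upstream most likely reflects β-globin sequence belonging to that 3′ region. Within the insert, automated annotation finds an N-terminal segment resembling a β-adrenergic receptor, a GFP-derived module labelled cEGFP, and a further adrenergic-receptor-like segment. This arrangement is consistent with a GPCR-based sensor in which a fluorescent protein is inserted into the receptor so that ligand binding alters fluorescence. The Adrb2 and ADRB3 labels are only nearest database matches to fragments, and the record does not state which receptor the sensor derives from.

The two sequence records, a depositor full sequence and a repository NGS assembly, differ by a few nucleotides in length and in their start coordinate but show the same features in the same order. The plasmid is intended for expressing the sensor in mammalian cells to image norepinephrine.
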