Addgene plasmid #184608: pCIS.MTRIA-NE
Purpose: For expression of a fluorescent sensor for norepinephrine in mammalian cells
Depositing lab: Hiroshi Hibino & Daisuke Ino. Publication: A fluorescent sensor for real-time measurement of extracellular oxytocin dynamics in the brain. Ino D, Tanaka Y, Hibino H, Nishiyama M. Nat Methods. 2022 Sep 22. pii: 10.1038/s41592-022-01597-x. doi: 10.1038/s41592-022-01597-x. PubMed 36138174.
Backbone
  Vector backbone: pCIS
  Vector type: Mammalian Expression
Growth in bacteria
  Bacterial resistance: Ampicillin, 100 μg/mL
  Growth temperature: 37°C
  Growth strain: DH5alpha
  Copy number: High Copy
Gene/Insert
  Gene/Insert name: MTRIA-NE (alt name: NE biosensor)
  Species: Synthetic
  Insert size (bp): 1899
  Promoter: CAG promoter
  Cloning method: Restriction Enzyme; 5′ cloning site EcoRI (unknown if destroyed); 3′ cloning site SpeI (unknown if destroyed)
Terms and licenses: Academic/Nonprofit Terms; Industry Terms: Not Available to Industry
Depositor comments: Please visit https://doi.org/10.1101/2021.07.30.454450 for bioRxiv preprint.
How to cite: pCIS.MTRIA-NE was a gift from Hiroshi Hibino & Daisuke Ino (Addgene plasmid # 184608 ; http://n2t.net/addgene:184608 ; RRID:Addgene_184608)
