>Addgene plasmid #184608 | pCIS.MTRIA-NE | depositor partial sequence | sequence record 357978 | Insert sequence
ATGGGGCCACACGGGAACGACAGCGACTTCTTGCTGGCACCCAACGGAAGCCGAGCGCCAGACCACGACG
TCACTCAGGAACGGGACGAAGCGTGGGTTGTGGGCATGGCCATCCTCATGTCGGTTATCGTCCTGGCCAT
CGTGTTTGGCAACGTGCTGGTCATCACAGCCATTGCCAAGTTCGAGCGACTACAAACCGTCACCAACTAC
TTCATAATCTCCTTGGCGTGTGCTGATCTAGTCATGGGCCTAGCGGTGGTGCCGTTTGGGGCCAGTCACA
TCCTTATGAAAATGTGGAATTTTGGCAACTTCTGGTGCGAGTTCTGGACTTCCATTGATGTGTTGTGCGT
CACAGCCAGCATCGAGACCCTGTGCGTGATTGCAGTGGATCGCTATGTTGCTATCACATCGCCCTTCAAG
TACCAGAGCCTGCTGACCAAGAATAAGGCCCGAGTGGTCATCCTGATGGTATGGATTGTATCTGGCCTTA
CCTCCTTTTTGCCTATCCAGATGCACTGGTACCGTGCCACCCACAAGAAAGCTATCGATTGTTACACCGA
GGAGACTTGCTGTGACTTCTTCACGAACCAGGCCTACGCCATCGCGTCCTCGATTGTGTCTTTCTACGTG
CCCCTGGTGGTGATGGTCTTTGTCTATTCCCGGGTCTGCTACAAAATATGGCGAAATTTCAAAGGGAAAT
TAAACGTCTATATCAAGGCCGACAAGCAGAAGAACGGCATCAAGGCGAACTTCCACATCCGCCACAACAT
CGAGGACGGCGGCGTGCAGCTCGCCTACCACTACCAGCAGAACACCCCCATCGGCGACGGCCCCGTGCTG
CTGCCCGACAACCACTACCTGAGCGTGCAGACCAAACTTTCGAAAGACCCCAACGAGAAGCGCGATCACA
TGGTCCTGCTGGAGTTCGTGACCGCCGCCGGGATCACTCTCGGCATGGACGAGCTGTACAAGGGCGGTAC
CGGAGGGATGATGGTGAGAAAGGGCGAGGAGCTGTTCACCGGGGTGGTGCCCATCCTGGTCGAGCTGGAC
GGCGACGTAAACGGCCACAAGTTCAGCGTGTCCGGCGAGGGTGAGGGCGATGCCACCTACGGCAAGCTGA
CCCTGAAGTTCATCTGCACCACCGGCAAGCTGCCCGTGCCCTGGCCCACCCTCGTGACCACCCTGACCTA
CGGCGTGCAGTGCTTCAGCCGCTACCCCGACCACATGAAGCAGCACGACTTCTTCAAGTCCGCCATGCCC
GAAGGCTACATCCAGGAGCGCACCATCTTCTTCAAGGACGACGGCCACTACAAGACCCGCGCCGAGGTGA
AGTTCGAGGGCGACACCCTGGTGAACCGCATCGAGCTGAAGGGCATCGACTTCAAGGAGGACGGCAACAT
CCTGGGGCACAAGCTGGAGTACAACTCAGTAATCTCCAAGGCAAAGATACGCACAGTGAAAATGTTAGGC
ATCATCATGGGCACATTCACCCTCTGCTGGCTGCCCTTCTTCATTGTCAATATCGTGCACGTTATCAGGG
ACAACCTCATCCCTAAGGAAGTTTACATCCTCCTTAACTGGTTGGGCTACGTCAACTCTGCCTTCAATCC
TCTTATCTACTGTCGGAGTCCAGATTTCAGGATTGCCTTTCAAGAGCTTCTGTGCCTTCGCAGGTCTTCT
TCGAAAACCTATGGGAACGGCTACTCTAGCAATAGCAACGGCAGAACGGACTACACAGGGGAGCCAAACA
CTTGTCAGCTGGGGCAGGAGAGAGAACAGGAACTGCTGTGTGAGGATCCCCCAGGCATGGAAGGCTTTGT
GAACTGTCAAGGTACTGTGCCTAGCCTTAGCGTTGACTCCCAAGGAAGGAACTGTAGTACAAATGACTCG
CCACTGTAA
